Addgene plasmid #164722: pYPQ265F2
Purpose: Gateway entry clone (attL1 & attR5) A3A/Y130F-nCas9-NG-CBE_V01 for C-T base editing
Depositing lab: Yiping Qi. Depositing organization: University of Maryland, College Park. Publication: Improved plant cytosine base editors with high editing activity, purity, and specificity. Ren Q, Sretenovic S, Liu G, Zhong Z, Wang J, Huang L, Tang X, Guo Y, Liu L, Wu Y, Zhou J, Zhao Y, Yang H, He Y, Liu S, Yin D, Mayorga R, Zheng X, Zhang T, Qi Y, Zhang Y. Plant Biotechnol J. 2021 May 27. doi: 10.1111/pbi.13635. PubMed 34042262.
Backbone
  Vector backbone: pYPQ255
  Total vector size (bp): 8367
  Vector type: Plant Expression, CRISPR ; Gateway compatible A3A/Y130F-nCas9-NG-CBE_V01 entry clone
Growth in bacteria
  Bacterial resistance: Spectinomycin, 50 μg/mL
  Growth temperature: 37°C
  Growth strain: DH5alpha
  Copy number: High Copy
Gene/Insert
  Gene/Insert name: A3A(Y130F)-zCas9(D10A)NG-UGI
Terms and licenses: Academic/Nonprofit Terms; Industry Terms: Not Available to Industry
How to cite: pYPQ265F2 was a gift from Yiping Qi (Addgene plasmid # 164722 ; http://n2t.net/addgene:164722 ; RRID:Addgene_164722)
