[The description below was written by a language model from this plasmid's Addgene catalogue record and pLannotate feature annotations shown in this document.]
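Description:
pYPQ265F2 is an 8,367 bp Gateway entry clone built on the pYPQ255 backbone and designed for assembling plant cytosine base editor expression vectors. It is maintained in E. coli as a high-copy plasmid through a ColE1/pUC-type origin and is selected with spectinomycin via the aadA (SmR) aminoglycoside adenylyltransferase gene. Short remnants of an integron Pc promoter, a gentamicin resistance gene, lacI and lacZα are also annotated, along with rrnB T1 and T2 terminators upstream of the cloning region that insulate the insert from read-through transcription in bacteria.

The payload lies between attL1 and attR5 recombination sites and encodes the fusion A3A(Y130F)-zCas9(D10A)NG-UGI, referred to as A3A/Y130F-nCas9-NG-CBE_V01. Human APOBEC3A cytidine deaminase carrying the Y130F substitution sits at the N-terminus, followed by a region annotated as a partial FLAG tag, then a Streptococcus pyogenes Cas9 coding sequence recorded as a D10A nickase of the NG variant, which recognises relaxed NG PAMs. A uracil glycosylase inhibitor from phage PBS2 follows; it blocks excision of the deaminated base and so favours C-to-T outcomes. A NOS terminator provides the plant polyadenylation signal. No promoter for the fusion is annotated within the att-flanked cassette. This fits its role as an entry module, in which the attL1/attR5 pair allows a multisite LR reaction to combine it with other entry clones and a destination vector; the record does not specify these partners. A T7 promoter lies outside attR5 on the opposite strand. The construct is intended for C-to-T base editing in plants.
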