Features (pLannotate 1.2.2; 16 found; start..end, strand, type, name):
     96..119     +  promoter       Pc promoter (fragment): intI1 (promoter lies within the coding sequence); class 1 integron promoter
    295..351     +  CDS            GmR (fragment): gentamycin acetyltransferase; aacC1; confers resistance to gentamycin
    358..1149    +  CDS            SmR: aminoglycoside adenylyltransferase (Murphy, 1985); aadA; confers resistance to spectinomycin and streptomycin
   1242..1830    +  rep_origin     ori: high-copy-number ColE1/pMB1/pBR322/pUC origin of replication
   2013..2105    +  CDS            lacI (fragment): lac repressor; lacI; The lac repressor binds to the lac operator to inhibit transcription in E. coli. This inhibition can be relieved by adding lactose or isopropyl-β-D-thiogalactopyranoside (IPTG).
   2160..2187    -  terminator     rrnB T2 terminator: transcription terminator T2 from the E. coli rrnB gene
   2319..2362    +  terminator     rrnB T1 terminator: Escherichia coli rrnB; transcription terminator T1 from the E. coli rrnB gene
   2409..2445    -  CDS            lacZα (fragment): LacZα fragment of β-galactosidase; lacZ fragment
   2461..2560    +  protein_bind   attL1: mutant version of attL; recombination site for the Gateway® LR reaction LR Clonase™
   2576..3172    +  CDS            APOBEC3A: ABC3A_HUMAN - Experimental evidence at protein level: Swiss-Prot protein existence level 1. DNA deaminase (cytidine deaminase) with restriction activity against viruses, foreign DNA and mobility of retrotransposons. Exhibits antiviral activity against adeno-associated virus (AAV) and human T- cell leukemia virus type 1 (HTLV-1) and may inhibit the mobility of LTR and non-LTR retrotransposons. Selectively targets single-stranded DNA and can deaminate both methylcytosine and cytosine in foreign DNA. Can induce somatic hypermutation in the nuclear and mitochondrial DNA. May also play a role in th
   3269..3288    +  CDS            2xFLAG (fragment): two tandem FLAG® epitope tags
   3344..7444    +  CDS            cas9: CAS9_STRP1 - Also known as csn1 From Streptococcus pyogenes serotype M1.
   7514..7762    +  CDS            UGI: UNGI_BPPB2 - Experimental evidence at protein level: Swiss-Prot protein existence level 1. This protein binds specifically and reversibly to the host uracil-DNA glycosylase, preventing removal of uracil residues from PBS2 DNA by the host uracil-excision repair system. From Bacillus phage PBS2 (Bacteriophage PBS2).
   7817..8069    +  terminator     NOS terminator: nopaline synthase terminator and poly(A) signal
   8114..8237    +  protein_bind   attR5: mutant version of attR; recombination site for the Gateway® LR reaction LR Clonase™
   8255..8273    -  promoter       T7 promoter: promoter for bacteriophage T7 RNA polymerase
>Addgene plasmid #164722 | pYPQ265F2 | addgene full sequence | sequence record 325389 | Addgene NGS Result
TGGACCAGCCAGGACAGAAATGCCTCGACTTCGCTGCTACCCAAGGTTGCCGGGTGACGCACACCGTGGA
AACGGATGAAGGCACGAACCCAGTGGACATAAGCCTGTTCGGTTCGTAAGCTGTAATGCAAGTAGCGTAT
GCGCTCACGCAACTGGTCCAGAACCTTGACCGAACGCAGCGGTGGTAACGGCGCAGTGGCGGTTTTCATG
GCTTGTTATGACTGTTTTTTTGGGGTACAGTCTATGCCTCGGGCATCCAAGCAGCAAGCGCGTTACGCCG
TGGGTCGATGTTTGATGTTATGGAGCAGCAACGATGTTACGCAGCAGGGCAGTCGCCCTAAAACAAAGTT
AAACATTATGAGGGAAGCGGTGATCGCCGAAGTATCGACTCAACTATCAGAGGTAGTTGGCGTCATCGAG
CGCCATCTCGAACCGACGTTGCTGGCCGTACATTTGTACGGCTCCGCAGTGGATGGCGGCCTGAAGCCAC
ACAGTGATATTGATTTGCTGGTTACGGTGACCGTAAGGCTTGATGAAACAACGCGGCGAGCTTTGATCAA
CGACCTTTTGGAAACTTCGGCTTCCCCTGGAGAGAGCGAGATTCTCCGCGCTGTAGAAGTCACCATTGTT
GTGCACGACGACATCATTCCGTGGCGTTATCCAGCTAAGCGCGAACTGCAATTTGGAGAATGGCAGCGCA
ATGACATTCTTGCAGGTATCTTCGAGCCAGCCACGATCGACATTGATCTGGCTATCTTGCTGACAAAAGC
AAGAGAACATAGCGTTGCCTTGGTAGGTCCAGCGGCGGAGGAACTCTTTGATCCGGTTCCTGAACAGGAT
CTATTTGAGGCGCTAAATGAAACCTTAACGCTATGGAACTCGCCGCCCGACTGGGCTGGCGATGAGCGAA
ATGTAGTGCTTACGTTGTCCCGCATTTGGTACAGCGCAGTAACCGGCAAAATCGCGCCGAAGGATGTCGC
TGCCGACTGGGCAATGGAGCGCCTGCCGGCCCAGTATCAGCCCGTCATACTTGAAGCTAGACAGGCTTAT
CTTGGACAAGAAGAAGATCGCTTGGCCTCGCGCGCAGATCAGTTGGAAGAATTTGTCCACTACGTGAAAG
GCGAGATCACCAAGGTAGTCGGCAAATAACCCTCGAGCCACCCATGACCAAAATCCCTTAACGTGAGTTA
CGCGTCGTTCCACTGAGCGTCAGACCCCGTAGAAAAGATCAAAGGATCTTCTTGAGATCCTTTTTTTCTG
CGCGTAATCTGCTGCTTGCAAACAAAAAAACCACCGCTACCAGCGGTGGTTTGTTTGCCGGATCAAGAGC
TACCAACTCTTTTTCCGAAGGTAACTGGCTTCAGCAGAGCGCAGATACCAAATACTGTTCTTCTAGTGTA
GCCGTAGTTAGGCCACCACTTCAAGAACTCTGTAGCACCGCCTACATACCTCGCTCTGCTAATCCTGTTA
CCAGTGGCTGCTGCCAGTGGCGATAAGTCGTGTCTTACCGGGTTGGACTCAAGACGATAGTTACCGGATA
AGGCGCAGCGGTCGGGCTGAACGGGGGGTTCGTGCACACAGCCCAGCTTGGAGCGAACGACCTACACCGA
ACTGAGATACCTACAGCGTGAGCTATGAGAAAGCGCCACGCTTCCCGAAGGGAGAAAGGCGGACAGGTAT
CCGGTAAGCGGCAGGGTCGGAACAGGAGAGCGCACGAGGGAGCTTCCAGGGGGAAACGCCTGGTATCTTT
ATAGTCCTGTCGGGTTTCGCCACCTCTGACTTGAGCGTCGATTTTTGTGATGCTCGTCAGGGGGGCGGAG
CCTATGGAAAAACGCCAGCAACGCGGCCTTTTTACGGTTCCTGGCCTTTTGCTGGCCTTTTGCTCACATG
TTCTTTCCTGCGTTATCCCCTGATTCTGTGGATAACCGTATTACCGCCTTTGAGTGAGCTGATACCGCTC
GCCGCAGCCGAACGACCGAGCGCAGCGAGTCAGTGAGCGAGGAAGCGGAAGAGCGCCCAATACGCAAACC
GCCTCTCCCCGCGCGTTGGCCGATTCATTAATGCAGCTGGCACGACAGGTTTCCCGACTGGAAAGCGGGC
AGTGAGCGCAACGCAATTAATACGCGTACCGCGAGCCAGGAAGAGTTTGTAGAAACGCAAAAAGGCCATC
CGTCAGGATGGCCTTCTGCTTAGTTTGATGCCTGGCAGTTTATGGCGGGCGTCCTGCCCGCCACCCTCCG
GGCCGTTGCTTCACAACGTTCAAATCCGCTCCCGGCGGATTTGTCCTACTCAGGAGAGCGTTCACCGACA
AACAACAGATAAAACGAAAGGCCCAGTCTTCCGACTGAGCCTTTCGTTTTATTTGATGCCTGGCAGTTCC
CTACTCTCGCGTTAACGCTTGCATGGATGTTTTCCCAGTCACGACGTTGTAAAACGACGGCCAGTCTTAA
GCTCGGGCCCCAAATAATGATTTTATTTTGACTGATAGTGACCTGTTCGTTGCAACAAATTGATGAGCAA
TGCTTTTTTATAATGCCAACTTTGTACAAAAAAGCAGGCTCCGAATTCGCCCTTCATGGAGGCCTCTCCG
GCTTCAGGTCCTCGCCATCTCATGGACCCCCATATCTTTACCTCCAATTTCAATAACGGCATTGGCAGGC
ACAAGACATACCTCTGTTATGAGGTCGAGCGGCTCGATAACGGAACCTCAGTGAAGATGGACCAACACAG
GGGTTTCCTTCATAACCAAGCGAAAAATCTCCTTTGCGGTTTCTATGGGCGGCACGCGGAGCTGAGATTC
TTGGATTTGGTCCCGAGCCTCCAGCTGGATCCCGCGCAAATATACCGCGTCACTTGGTTCATATCATGGA
GCCCGTGCTTTAGCTGGGGGTGTGCCGGTGAGGTTCGCGCGTTCCTCCAGGAAAACACCCATGTTCGCCT
CCGGATTTTCGCAGCGAGGATTTTCGACTATGATCCACTTTACAAAGAGGCCCTCCAAATGCTTAGAGAT
GCTGGGGCTCAAGTTTCAATTATGACATACGACGAGTTTAAGCATTGTTGGGACACTTTTGTCGATCATC
AGGGTTGTCCCTTCCAGCCGTGGGATGGTCTTGATGAGCATTCGCAAGCTTTGAGTGGCAGGCTTCGCGC
GATACTTCAGAACCAGGGTAACTCAGGTTCTGAGACCCCTGGCACAAGTGAGTCAGCAACACCCGAGTCC
ACCATGGATTACAAGGACCACGACGGGGATTACAAGGACCACGACATTGATTACAAGGATGATGATGACA
AGATGGCTCCGAAGAAGAAGAGGAAGGTTGGCATCCACGGGGTGCCAGCTGCTGACAAGAAGTACTCGAT
CGGCCTCGCTATTGGGACTAACTCTGTTGGCTGGGCCGTGATCACCGACGAGTACAAGGTGCCCTCAAAG
AAGTTCAAGGTCCTGGGCAACACCGATCGGCATTCCATCAAGAAGAATCTCATTGGCGCTCTCCTGTTCG
ACAGCGGCGAGACGGCTGAGGCTACGCGGCTCAAGCGCACCGCCCGCAGGCGGTACACGCGCAGGAAGAA
TCGCATCTGCTACCTGCAGGAGATTTTCTCCAACGAGATGGCGAAGGTTGACGATTCTTTCTTCCACAGG
CTGGAGGAGTCATTCCTCGTGGAGGAGGATAAGAAGCACGAGCGGCATCCAATCTTCGGCAACATTGTCG
ACGAGGTTGCCTACCACGAGAAGTACCCTACGATCTACCATCTGCGGAAGAAGCTCGTGGACTCCACAGA
TAAGGCGGACCTCCGCCTGATCTACCTCGCTCTGGCCCACATGATTAAGTTCAGGGGCCATTTCCTGATC
GAGGGGGATCTCAACCCGGACAATAGCGATGTTGACAAGCTGTTCATCCAGCTCGTGCAGACGTACAACC
AGCTCTTCGAGGAGAACCCCATTAATGCGTCAGGCGTCGACGCGAAGGCTATCCTGTCCGCTAGGCTCTC
GAAGTCTCGGCGCCTCGAGAACCTGATCGCCCAGCTGCCGGGCGAGAAGAAGAACGGCCTGTTCGGGAAT
CTCATTGCGCTCAGCCTGGGGCTCACGCCCAACTTCAAGTCGAATTTCGATCTCGCTGAGGACGCCAAGC
TGCAGCTCTCCAAGGACACATACGACGATGACCTGGATAACCTCCTGGCCCAGATCGGCGATCAGTACGC
GGACCTGTTCCTCGCTGCCAAGAATCTGTCGGACGCCATCCTCCTGTCTGATATTCTCAGGGTGAACACC
GAGATTACGAAGGCTCCGCTCTCAGCCTCCATGATCAAGCGCTACGACGAGCACCATCAGGATCTGACCC
TCCTGAAGGCGCTGGTCAGGCAGCAGCTCCCCGAGAAGTACAAGGAGATCTTCTTCGATCAGTCGAAGAA
CGGCTACGCTGGGTACATTGACGGCGGGGCCTCTCAGGAGGAGTTCTACAAGTTCATCAAGCCGATTCTG
GAGAAGATGGACGGCACGGAGGAGCTGCTGGTGAAGCTCAATCGCGAGGACCTCCTGAGGAAGCAGCGGA
CATTCGATAACGGCAGCATCCCACACCAGATTCATCTCGGGGAGCTGCACGCTATCCTGAGGAGGCAGGA
GGACTTCTACCCTTTCCTCAAGGATAACCGCGAGAAGATCGAGAAGATTCTGACTTTCAGGATCCCGTAC
TACGTCGGCCCACTCGCTAGGGGCAACTCCCGCTTCGCTTGGATGACCCGCAAGTCAGAGGAGACGATCA
CGCCGTGGAACTTCGAGGAGGTGGTCGACAAGGGCGCTAGCGCTCAGTCGTTCATCGAGAGGATGACGAA
TTTCGACAAGAACCTGCCAAATGAGAAGGTGCTCCCTAAGCACTCGCTCCTGTACGAGTACTTCACAGTC
TACAACGAGCTGACTAAGGTGAAGTATGTGACCGAGGGCATGAGGAAGCCGGCTTTCCTGTCTGGGGAGC
AGAAGAAGGCCATCGTGGACCTCCTGTTCAAGACCAACCGGAAGGTCACGGTTAAGCAGCTCAAGGAGGA
CTACTTCAAGAAGATTGAGTGCTTCGATTCGGTCGAGATCTCTGGCGTTGAGGACCGCTTCAACGCCTCC
CTGGGGACCTACCACGATCTCCTGAAGATCATTAAGGATAAGGACTTCCTGGACAACGAGGAGAATGAGG
ATATCCTCGAGGACATTGTGCTGACACTCACTCTGTTCGAGGACCGGGAGATGATCGAGGAGCGCCTGAA
GACTTACGCCCATCTCTTCGATGACAAGGTCATGAAGCAGCTCAAGAGGAGGAGGTACACCGGCTGGGGG
AGGCTGAGCAGGAAGCTCATCAACGGCATTCGGGACAAGCAGTCCGGGAAGACGATCCTCGACTTCCTGA
AGAGCGATGGCTTCGCGAACCGCAATTTCATGCAGCTGATTCACGATGACAGCCTCACATTCAAGGAGGA
TATCCAGAAGGCTCAGGTGAGCGGCCAGGGGGACTCGCTGCACGAGCATATCGCGAACCTCGCTGGCTCG
CCAGCTATCAAGAAGGGGATTCTGCAGACCGTGAAGGTTGTGGACGAGCTGGTGAAGGTCATGGGCAGGC
ACAAGCCTGAGAACATCGTCATTGAGATGGCCCGGGAGAATCAGACCACGCAGAAGGGCCAGAAGAACTC
ACGCGAGAGGATGAAGAGGATCGAGGAGGGCATTAAGGAGCTGGGGTCCCAGATCCTCAAGGAGCACCCG
GTGGAGAACACGCAGCTGCAGAATGAGAAGCTCTACCTGTACTACCTCCAGAATGGCCGCGATATGTATG
TGGACCAGGAGCTGGATATTAACAGGCTCAGCGATTACGACGTCGATCATATCGTTCCACAGTCATTCCT
GAAGGATGACTCCATTGACAACAAGGTCCTCACCAGGTCGGACAAGAACCGGGGCAAGTCTGATAATGTT
CCTTCAGAGGAGGTCGTTAAGAAGATGAAGAACTACTGGCGCCAGCTCCTGAATGCCAAGCTGATCACGC
AGCGGAAGTTCGATAACCTCACAAAGGCTGAGAGGGGCGGGCTCTCTGAGCTGGACAAGGCGGGCTTCAT
CAAGAGGCAGCTGGTCGAGACACGGCAGATCACTAAGCACGTTGCGCAGATTCTCGACTCACGGATGAAC
ACTAAGTACGATGAGAATGACAAGCTGATCCGCGAGGTGAAGGTCATCACCCTGAAGTCAAAGCTCGTCT
CCGACTTCAGGAAGGATTTCCAGTTCTACAAGGTTCGGGAGATCAACAATTACCACCATGCCCATGACGC
GTACCTGAACGCGGTGGTCGGCACAGCTCTGATCAAGAAGTACCCAAAGCTCGAGAGCGAGTTCGTGTAC
GGGGACTACAAGGTTTACGATGTGAGGAAGATGATCGCCAAGTCGGAGCAGGAGATTGGCAAGGCTACCG
CCAAGTACTTCTTCTACTCTAACATTATGAATTTCTTCAAGACAGAGATCACTCTGGCCAATGGCGAGAT
CCGGAAGCGCCCCCTCATCGAGACGAACGGCGAGACGGGGGAGATCGTGTGGGACAAGGGCAGGGATTTC
GCGACCGTCAGGAAGGTTCTCTCCATGCCACAAGTGAATATCGTCAAGAAGACAGAGGTCCAGACTGGCG
GGTTCTCTAAGGAGTCAATTCGCCCTAAGCGGAACAGCGACAAGCTCATCGCCCGCAAGAAGGACTGGGA
TCCGAAGAAGTACGGCGGGTTCGTTAGCCCCACTGTGGCCTACTCGGTCCTGGTTGTGGCGAAGGTTGAG
AAGGGCAAGTCCAAGAAGCTCAAGAGCGTGAAGGAGCTGCTGGGGATCACGATTATGGAGCGCTCCAGCT
TCGAGAAGAACCCGATCGATTTCCTGGAGGCGAAGGGCTACAAGGAGGTGAAGAAGGACCTGATCATTAA
GCTCCCCAAGTACTCACTCTTCGAGCTGGAGAACGGCAGGAAGCGGATGCTGGCTTCCGCTCGCTTCCTG
CAGAAGGGGAACGAGCTGGCTCTGCCGTCCAAGTATGTGAACTTCCTCTACCTGGCCTCCCACTACGAGA
AGCTCAAGGGCAGCCCCGAGGACAACGAGCAGAAGCAGCTGTTCGTCGAGCAGCACAAGCATTACCTCGA
CGAGATCATTGAGCAGATTTCCGAGTTCTCCAAGCGCGTGATCCTGGCCGACGCGAATCTGGATAAGGTC
CTCTCCGCGTACAACAAGCACCGCGACAAGCCAATCAGGGAGCAGGCTGAGAATATCATTCATCTCTTCA
CCCTGACGAACCTCGGCGCCCCTCGCGCTTTCAAGTACTTCGACACAACTATCGATCGCAAGGTCTACCG
CAGCACTAAGGAGGTCCTGGACGCGACCCTCATCCACCAGTCGATTACCGGCCTCTACGAGACGCGCATC
GACCTGTCTCAGCTCGGGGGCGACAAGCGGCCAGCGGCGACGAAGAAGGCGGGGCAGGCGAAGAAGAAGA
AGGGAGACGGATCAGGCGGGTCAACAAACCTCAGTGACATCATAGAGAAGGAAACTGGTAAGCAACTGGT
TATTCAAGAGAGCATTCTGATGCTCCCTGAGGAAGTCGAGGAAGTTATAGGAAACAAGCCTGAGAGCGAT
ATACTCGTGCATACGGCGTATGACGAGAGCACGGATGAAAATGTGATGCTCTTGACCAGCGATGCGCCAG
AATATAAACCCTGGGCACTGGTTATTCAGGACTCTAACGGGGAAAATAAAATCAAGATGCTCTCAGGTGG
CTCCCCAAAGAAGAAACGCAAGGTTTAGTGGCGGCCGCCGACGTCCGATCGTTCAAACATTTGGCAATAA
AGTTTCTTAAGATTGAATCCTGTTGCCGGTCTTGCGATGATTATCATATAATTTCTGTTGAATTACGTTA
AGCATGTAATAATTAACATGTAATGCATGACGTTATTTATGAGATGGGTTTTTATGATTAGAGTCCCGCA
ATTATACATTTAATACGCGATAGAAAACAAAATATAGCGCGCAAACTAGGATAAATTATCGCGCGCGGTG
TCATCTATGTTACTAGATCGGGAATTGATCCCCCCTCGACAGCTTCCGGAAAGGGCGAATTCGCAACTTT
GTATACAAAAGTTGAACGAGAAACGTAAAATGATATAAATATCAATATATTAAATTAGATTTTGCATAAA
AAACAGACTACATAATACTGTAAAACACAACATATCCAGTCACTATGCCATCCAGCTGATATCCCCTATA
GTGAGTCGTATTACATGGTCATAGCTGTTTCCTGGCAGCTCTGGCCCGTGTCTCAAAATCTCTGATGTTA
CATTGCACAAGATAAAAATATATCATCATGCCTCCTC
